Addgene plasmid #56291: Emerald-Dectin1A-N-10
Purpose: Localization: Membrane, Excitation: 487, Emission: 509
Depositing lab: Michael Davidson. Depositing organization: Florida State University, Tallahassee.
Backbone
  Vector backbone: Emerald-N1
  Backbone size w/o insert (bp): 4750
  Vector type: Mammalian Expression
  Selectable markers: Neomycin (select with G418)
Growth in bacteria
  Bacterial resistance: Kanamycin, 50 μg/mL
  Growth temperature: 37°C
  Growth strain: DH5alpha
  Copy number: High Copy
Gene/Insert
  Gene/Insert name: Dectin1A (alt name: NP_922938.1)
  Species: H. sapiens (human)
  Entrez Gene: CLEC7A (a.k.a. BGR, CANDF4, CD369, CLECSF12, DECTIN1, SCARE2)
  Promoter: CMV
  Tag / fusion protein: Emerald (C terminal on backbone)
  Cloning method: Unknown
  Sequencing primers: 5′ CMV-F; 3′ SV40pA-R
Terms and licenses: Academic/Nonprofit Terms; Industry Terms
Depositor comments: . Excitation = 487; Emission = 509
How to cite: Emerald-Dectin1A-N-10 was a gift from Michael Davidson (Addgene plasmid # 56291 ; http://n2t.net/addgene:56291 ; RRID:Addgene_56291)
