[The description below was written by a language model from this plasmid's Addgene catalogue record and pLannotate feature annotations shown in this document.]
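Description:
Emerald-Dectin1A-N-10 is a mammalian expression plasmid built on the Emerald-N1 backbone, a layout in which the gene of interest sits upstream of the fluorescent protein so that the tag ends up at the C terminus. It carries human Dectin-1 isoform A (CLEC7A, a C-type lectin receptor also known as CD369 or BGR) fused in frame to Emerald, a rapidly maturing green variant of Aequorea victoria GFP. The "10" in the name probably refers to the length of the linker between the two proteins, which fits the short gap between the two coding regions in the feature table, although the record does not state this outright. Transcription is driven by the human cytomegalovirus immediate early enhancer and promoter and terminated by an SV40 polyadenylation signal.

The sequenced plasmid is about 5.4 kb and is maintained in E. coli at high copy through a ColE1/pUC-type origin. A single Tn5 aminoglycoside phosphotransferase gene (NeoR/KanR) serves both hosts. A bacterial bla-type promoter expresses it for kanamycin selection, while the SV40 early promoter with an HSV TK polyadenylation signal expresses it in mammalian cells, allowing G418 selection of stable lines. An f1 origin is also present and can support single-stranded DNA production. The short large T antigen, ble and bGH poly(A) annotations are fragmentary matches rather than functional elements.

The catalogue lists the fusion as a membrane localization marker with excitation at 487 nm and emission at 509 nm. This points to use in fluorescence imaging of Dectin-1 distribution and of membranes in transfected mammalian cells.
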