Features (pLannotate 1.2.2; 14 found; start..end, strand, type, name):
     67..370     +  enhancer       CMV enhancer: human cytomegalovirus immediate early enhancer
    371..574     +  promoter       CMV promoter: human cytomegalovirus (CMV) immediate early promoter
    609..1349    +  CDS            CLEC7A: CLC7A_HUMAN - Also known as BGR, CLECSF12, DECTIN1 From Homo sapiens (Human).
   1380..2096    +  CDS            Emerald: Emerald is a basic (constitutively fluorescent) green fluorescent protein published in 1998, derived from Aequorea victoria. It is reported to be a very rapidly-maturing weak dimer.
   2115..2198    +  CDS            large T antigen (fragment): large T antigen from SV40 (simian virus 40)
   2221..2342    +  polyA_signal   SV40 poly(A) signal: SV40 polyadenylation signal
   2376..2804    -  rep_origin     f1 ori (sequence partly withheld): f1 bacteriophage origin of replication; arrow indicates direction of (+) strand synthesis
   2831..2935    +  promoter       AmpR promoter: bla
   2937..3294    +  promoter       SV40 promoter: SV40 enhancer and early promoter
   3329..4123    +  CDS            NeoR/KanR: aminoglycoside phosphotransferase from Tn5; aph(3')-II (or nptII); confers resistance to neomycin, kanamycin, and G418 (Geneticin®)
   4144..4296    +  CDS            ble (fragment): BLE_KLEPN - Experimental evidence at protein level: Swiss-Prot protein existence level 1. Binding protein with a strong affinity to the bleomycin family of antibiotics. Binds to CL990; an antimitotic-antibiotic compound. From Klebsiella pneumoniae.
   4355..4402    +  polyA_signal   HSV TK poly(A) signal: herpes simplex virus thymidine kinase polyadenylation signal (Cole and Stacy, 1985)
   4493..4509    -  polyA_signal   bGH poly(A) signal (fragment): bovine growth hormone polyadenylation signal
   4731..5319    +  rep_origin     ori: high-copy-number ColE1/pMB1/pBR322/pUC origin of replication
>Addgene plasmid #56291 | Emerald-Dectin1A-N-10 | addgene full sequence | sequence record 235387 | Addgene NGS Result
ATGCATTAGTTATTAATAGTAATCAATTACGGGGTCATTAGTTCATAGCCCATATATGGAGTTCCGCGTT
ACATAACTTACGGTAAATGGCCCGCCTGGCTGACCGCCCAACGACCCCCGCCCATTGACGTCAATAATGA
CGTATGTTCCCATAGTAACGCCAATAGGGACTTTCCATTGACGTCAATGGGTGGAGTATTTACGGTAAAC
TGCCCACTTGGCAGTACATCAAGTGTATCATATGCCAAGTACGCCCCCTATTGACGTCAATGACGGTAAA
TGGCCCGCCTGGCATTATGCCCAGTACATGACCTTATGGGACTTTCCTACTTGGCAGTACATCTACGTAT
TAGTCATCGCTATTACCATGGTGATGCGGTTTTGGCAGTACATCAATGGGCGTGGATAGCGGTTTGACTC
ACGGGGATTTCCAAGTCTCCACCCCATTGACGTCAATGGGAGTTTGTTTTGGCACCAAAATCAACGGGAC
TTTCCAAAATGTCGTAACAACTCCGCCCCATTGACGCAAATGGGCGGTAGGCGTGTACGGTGGGAGGTCT
ATATAAGCAGAGCTGGTTTAGTGAACCGTCAGATCCGCTAGCGCCACCATGGAATATCATCCTGATTTAG
AAAATTTGGATGAAGATGGATATACTCAATTACACTTCGACTCTCAAAGCAATACCAGGATAGCTGTTGT
TTCAGAGAAAGGATCGTGTGCTGCATCTCCTCCTTGGCGCCTCATTGCTGTAATTTTGGGAATCCTATGC
TTGGTAATACTGGTGATAGCTGTGGTCCTGGGTACCATGGCTATTTGGAGATCCAATTCAGGAAGCAACA
CATTGGAGAATGGCTACTTTCTATCAAGAAATAAAGAGAACCACAGTCAACCCACACAATCATCTTTAGA
AGACAGTGTGACTCCTACCAAAGCTGTCAAAACCACAGGGGTTCTTTCCAGCCCTTGTCCTCCTAATTGG
ATTATATATGAGAAGAGCTGTTATCTATTCAGCATGTCACTAAATTCCTGGGATGGAAGTAAAAGACAAT
GCTGGCAACTGGGCTCTAATCTCCTAAAGATAGACAGCTCAAATGAATTGGGATTTATAGTAAAACAAGT
GTCTTCCCAACCTGATAATTCATTTTGGATAGGCCTTTCTCGGCCCCAGACTGAAGTACCATGGCTCTGG
GAGGATGGATCAACATTCTCTTCTAACTTATTTCAGATCAGAACCACAGCTACCCAAGAAAACCCATCTC
CAAATTGTGTATGGATTCACGTGTCAGTCATTTATGACCAACTGTGTAGTGTGCCCTCATATAGTATTTG
TGAGAAGAAGTTTTCAATGAGCTCCGGAGGGGATCCACCGGTCGCCACCATGGTGAGCAAGGGCGAGGAG
CTGTTCACCGGGGTGGTGCCCATCCTGGTCGAGCTGGACGGCGACGTAAACGGCCACAAGTTCAGCGTGT
CCGGCGAGGGCGAGGGCGATGCCACCTACGGCAAGCTGACCCTGAAGTTCATCTGCACCACCGGCAAGCT
GCCCGTGCCCTGGCCCACCCTCGTGACCACCTTGACCTACGGCGTGCAGTGCTTCGCCCGCTACCCCGAC
CACATGAAGCAGCACGACTTCTTCAAGTCCGCCATGCCCGAAGGCTACGTCCAGGAGCGCACCATCTTCT
TCAAGGACGACGGCAACTACAAGACCCGCGCCGAGGTGAAGTTCGAGGGCGACACCCTGGTGAACCGCAT
CGAGCTGAAGGGCATCGACTTCAAGGAGGACGGCAACATCCTGGGGCACAAGCTGGAGTACAACTACAAC
AGCCACAAGGTCTATATCACCGCCGACAAGCAGAAGAACGGCATCAAGGTGAACTTCAAGACCCGCCACA
ACATCGAGGACGGCAGCGTGCAGCTCGCCGACCACTACCAGCAGAACACCCCCATCGGCGACGGCCCCGT
GCTGCTGCCCGACAACCACTACCTGAGCACCCAGTCCGCCCTGAGCAAAGACCCCAACGAGAAGCGCGAT
CACATGGTCCTGCTGGAGTTCGTGACCGCCGCCGGGATCACTCTCGGCATGGACGAGCTGTACAAGTAAG
CGGCCGCGACTCTAGATCATAATCAGCCATACCACATTTGTAGAGGTTTTACTTGCTTTAAAAAACCTCC
CACACCTCCCCCTGAACCTGAAACATAAAATGAATGCAATTGTTGTTGTTAACTTGTTTATTGCAGCTTA
TAATGGTTACAAATAAAGCAATAGCATCACAAATTTCACAAATAAAGCATTTTTTTCACTGCATTCTAGT
TGTGGTTTGTCCAAACTCATCAATGTATCTTAAGGCGTAAATTGTAAGCGTTAATATTTTGTTAAAATTC
GCGTTAAATTTTTGTTAAATCAGCTCATTTTTTAACCAATAGGCCGAAATCGGCAAAATCCCTTATAAAT
CAAAAGAATAGACCGAGATAGGGT
[37 nt withheld, positions 2475-2511]
AAAGAACGTGGACTCCAACGTCAAAGG
[49 nt withheld, positions 2539-2587]
T
[91 nt withheld, positions 2589-2679]
G
[124 nt withheld, positions 2681-2804]
CAGGTGGCACTTTTCGGGGAAATGTGCGCGGAACCCCTATTTGTTTATTTTTCTAAATACATTCAAATAT
GTATCCGCTCATGAGACAATAACCCTGATAAATGCTTCAATAATATTGAAAAAGGAAGAGTCCTGAGGCG
GAAAGAACCAGCTGTGGAATGTGTGTCAGTTAGGGTGTGGAAAGTCCCCAGGCTCCCCAGCAGGCAGAAG
TATGCAAAGCATGCATCTCAATTAGTCAGCAACCAGGTGTGGAAAGTCCCCAGGCTCCCCAGCAGGCAGA
AGTATGCAAAGCATGCATCTCAATTAGTCAGCAACCATAGTCCCGCCCCTAACTCCGCCCATCCCGCCCC
TAACTCCGCCCAGTTCCGCCCATTCTCCGCCCCATGGCTGACTAATTTTTTTTATTTATGCAGAGGCCGA
GGCCGCCTCGGCCTCTGAGCTATTCCAGAAGTAGTGAGGAGGCTTTTTTGGAGGCCTAGGCTTTTGCAAA
GATCGATCAAGAGACAGGATGAGGATCGTTTCGCATGATTGAACAAGATGGATTGCACGCAGGTTCTCCG
GCCGCTTGGGTGGAGAGGCTATTCGGCTATGACTGGGCACAACAGACAATCGGCTGCTCTGATGCCGCCG
TGTTCCGGCTGTCAGCGCAGGGGCGCCCGGTTCTTTTTGTCAAGACCGACCTGTCCGGTGCCCTGAATGA
ACTGCAAGACGAGGCAGCGCGGCTATCGTGGCTGGCCACGACGGGCGTTCCTTGCGCAGCTGTGCTCGAC
GTTGTCACTGAAGCGGGAAGGGACTGGCTGCTATTGGGCGAAGTGCCGGGGCAGGATCTCCTGTCATCTC
ACCTTGCTCCTGCCGAGAAAGTATCCATCATGGCTGATGCAATGCGGCGGCTGCATACGCTTGATCCGGC
TACCTGCCCATTCGACCACCAAGCGAAACATCGCATCGAGCGAGCACGTACTCGGATGGAAGCCGGTCTT
GTCGATCAGGATGATCTGGACGAAGAGCATCAGGGGCTCGCGCCAGCCGAACTGTTCGCCAGGCTCAAGG
CGAGCATGCCCGACGGCGAGGATCTCGTCGTGACCCATGGCGATGCCTGCTTGCCGAATATCATGGTGGA
AAATGGCCGCTTTTCTGGATTCATCGACTGTGGCCGGCTGGGTGTGGCGGACCGCTATCAGGACATAGCG
TTGGCTACCCGTGATATTGCTGAAGAGCTTGGCGGCGAATGGGCTGACCGCTTCCTCGTGCTTTACGGTA
TCGCCGCTCCCGATTCGCAGCGCATCGCCTTCTATCGCCTTCTTGACGAGTTCTTCTGAGCGGGACTCTG
GGGTTCGAAATGACCGACCAAGCGACGCCCAACCTGCCATCACGAGATTTCGATTCCACCGCCGCCTTCT
ATGAAAGGTTGGGCTTCGGAATCGTTTTCCGGGACGCCGGCTGGATGATCCTCCAGCGCGGGGATCTCAT
GCTGGAGTTCTTCGCCCACCCTAGGGGGAGGCTAACTGAAACACGGAAGGAGACAATACCGGAAGGAACC
CGCGCTATGACGGCAATAAAAAGACAGAATAAAACGCACGGTGTTGGGTCGTTTGTTCATAAACGCGGGG
TTCGGTCCCAGGGCTGGCACTCTGTCGATACCCCACCGAGACCCCATTGGGGCCAATACGCCCGCGTTTC
TTCCTTTTCCCCACCCCACCCCCCAAGTTCGGGTGAAGGCCCAGGGCTCGCAGCCAACGTCGGGGCGGCA
GGCCCTGCCATAGCCTCAGGTTACTCATATATACTTTAGATTGATTTAAAACTTCATTTTTAATTTAAAA
GGATCTAGGTGAAGATCCTTTTTGATAATCTCATGACCAAAATCCCTTAACGTGAGTTTTCGTTCCACTG
AGCGTCAGACCCCGTAGAAAAGATCAAAGGATCTTCTTGAGATCCTTTTTTTCTGCGCGTAATCTGCTGC
TTGCAAACAAAAAAACCACCGCTACCAGCGGTGGTTTGTTTGCCGGATCAAGAGCTACCAACTCTTTTTC
CGAAGGTAACTGGCTTCAGCAGAGCGCAGATACCAAATACTGTTCTTCTAGTGTAGCCGTAGTTAGGCCA
CCACTTCAAGAACTCTGTAGCACCGCCTACATACCTCGCTCTGCTAATCCTGTTACCAGTGGCTGCTGCC
AGTGGCGATAAGTCGTGTCTTACCGGGTTGGACTCAAGACGATAGTTACCGGATAAGGCGCAGCGGTCGG
GCTGAACGGGGGGTTCGTGCACACAGCCCAGCTTGGAGCGAACGACCTACACCGAACTGAGATACCTACA
GCGTGAGCTATGAGAAAGCGCCACGCTTCCCGAAGGGAGAAAGGCGGACAGGTATCCGGTAAGCGGCAGG
GTCGGAACAGGAGAGCGCACGAGGGAGCTTCCAGGGGGAAACGCCTGGTATCTTTATAGTCCTGTCGGGT
TTCGCCACCTCTGACTTGAGCGTCGATTTTTGTGATGCTCGTCAGGGGGGCGGAGCCTATGGAAAAACGC
CAGCAACGCGGCCTTTTTACGGTTCCTGGCCTTTTGCTGGCCTTTTGCTCACATGTTCTTTCCTGCGTTA
TCCCCTGATTCTGTGGATAACCGTATTACCGCC
