>Addgene plasmid #56291 | Emerald-Dectin1A-N-10 | depositor partial sequence | sequence record 87197 | insert sequence
GACGTCAGATCCGCTAGCGCCACCATGGAATATCATCCTGATTTAGAAAATTTGGATGAAGATGGATATA
CTCAATTACACTTCGACTCTCAAAGCAATACCAGGATAGCTGTTGTTTCAGAGAAAGGATCGTGTGCTGC
ATCTCCTCCTTGGCGCCTCATTGCTGTAATTTTGGGAATCCTATGCTTGGTAATACTGGTGATAGCTGTG
GTCCTGGGTACCATGGCTATTTGGAGATCCAATTCAGGAAGCAACACATTGGAGAATGGCTACTTTCTAT
CAAGAAATAAAGAGAACCACAGTCAACCCACACAATCATCTTTAGAAGACAGTGTGACTCCTACCAAAGC
TGTCAAAACCACAGGGGTTCTTTCCAGCCCTTGTCCTCCTAATTGGATTATATATGAGAAGAGCTGTTAT
CTATTCAGCATGTCACTAAATTCCTGGGATGGAAGTAAAAGACAATGCTGGCAACTGGGCTCTAATCTCC
TAAAGATAGACAGCTCAAATGAATTGGGATTTATAGTAAAACAAGTGTCTTCCCAACCTGATAATTCATT
TTGGATAGGCCTTTCTCGGCCCCAGACTGAAGTACCATGGCTCTGGGAGGATGGATCAACATTCTCTTCT
AACTTATTTCAGATCAGAACCACAGCTACCCAAGAAAACCCATCTCCAAATTGTGTATGGATTCACGTGT
CAGTCATTTATGACCAACTGTGTAGTGTGCCCTCATATAGTATTTGTGAGAAGAAGTTTTCAATGAGCTC
CGGAGGGGATCCACCGGTCGCCACCATGGTGAGCAAGGGCGAGGAGCTGTTCACCGGGGTGGTGCCCATC
CTGGTCGAGCTGGACGGCGACGTAAACGGCCACAAGTTCAGCGTGTCCGGCGAGGGCGAGGGCGATGCCA
CCTACGGCAAGCTGACCCTGAAGTTCATCTGCACCACCGGCAAGCTGCCCGTGCCCTGGCCCACCCTCGT
GACCACCTTGACCTACGGCGTGCAGTGCTTCGCCCGCTACCCCGACCACATGAAGCAGCACGACTTCTTC
AAGTCCGCCATGCCCGAAGGCTACGTCCAGGAGCGCACCATCTTCTTCAAGGACGACGGCAACTACAAGA
CCCGCGCCGAGGTGAAGTTCGAGGGCGACACCCTGGTGAACCGCATCGAGCTGAAGGGCATCGACTTCAA
GGAGGACGGCAACATCCTGGGGCACAAGCTGGAGTACAACTACAACAGCCACAAGGTCTATATCACCGCC
GACAAGCAGAAGAACGGCATCAAGGTGAACTTCAAGACCCGCCACAACATCGAGGACGGCAGCGTGCAGC
TCGCCGACCACTACCAGCAGAACACCCCCATCGGCGACGGCCCCGTGCTGCTGCCCGACAACCACTACCT
GAGCACCCAGTCCGCCCTGAGCAAAGACCCCAACGAGAAGCGCGATCACATGGTCCTGCTGGAGTTCGTG
ACCGCCGCCGGGATCACTCTCGGCATGGACGAGCTGTACAAGTAAGCGGCCGCGACTCTAGATCATAATC
AGCCATACCACATT
